>Addgene plasmid #133457 | pXPR_212 | addgene full sequence | sequence record 261407 | Addgene NGS Result
GTGATGCGGTTTTGGCAGTACATCAATGGGCGTGGATAGCGGTTTGACTCACGGGGATTTCCAAGTCTCC
ACCCCATTGACGTCAATGGGAGTTTGTTTTGGCACCAAAATCAACGGGACTTTCCAAAATGTCGTAACAA
CTCCGCCCCATTGACGCAAATGGGCGGTAGGCGTGTACGGTGGGAGGTCTATATAAGCAGCGCGTTTTGC
CTGTACTGGGTCTCTCTGGTTAGACCAGATCTGAGCCTGGGAGCTCTCTGGCTAACTAGGGAACCCACTG
CTTAAGCCTCAATAAAGCTTGCCTTGAGTGCTTCAAGTAGTGTGTGCCCGTCTGTTGTGTGACTCTGGTA
ACTAGAGATCCCTCAGACCCTTTTAGTCAGTGTGGAAAATCTCTAGCAGTGGCGCCCGAACAGGGACTTG
AAAGCGAAAGGGAAACCAGAGGAGCTCTCTCGACGCAGGACTCGGCTTGCTGAAGCGCGCACGGCAAGAG
GCGAGGGGCGGCGACTGGTGAGTACGCCAAAAATTTTGACTAGCGGAGGCTAGAAGGAGAGAGATGGGTG
CGAGAGCGTCAGTATTAAGCGGGGGAGAATTAGATCGCGATGGGAAAAAATTCGGTTAAGGCCAGGGGGA
AAGAAAAAATATAAATTAAAACATATAGTATGGGCAAGCAGGGAGCTAGAACGATTCGCAGTTAATCCTG
GCCTGTTAGAAACATCAGAAGGCTGTAGACAAATACTGGGACAGCTACAACCATCCCTTCAGACAGGATC
AGAAGAACTTAGATCATTATATAATACAGTAGCAACCCTCTATTGTGTGCATCAAAGGATAGAGATAAAA
GACACCAAGGAAGCTTTAGACAAGATAGAGGAAGAGCAAAACAAAAGTAAGACCACCGCACAGCAAGCGG
CCGCTGATCTTCAGACCTGGAGGAGGAGATATGAGGGACAATTGGAGAAGTGAATTATATAAATATAAAG
TAGTAAAAATTGAACCATTAGGAGTAGCACCCACCAAGGCAAAGAGAAGAGTGGTGCAGAGAGAAAAAAG
AGCAGTGGGAATAGGAGCTTTGTTCCTTGGGTTCTTGGGAGCAGCAGGAAGCACTATGGGCGCAGCGTCA
ATGACGCTGACGGTACAGGCCAGACAATTATTGTCTGGTATAGTGCAGCAGCAGAACAATTTGCTGAGGG
CTATTGAGGCGCAACAGCATCTGTTGCAACTCACAGTCTGGGGCATCAAGCAGCTCCAGGCAAGAATCCT
GGCTGTGGAAAGATACCTAAAGGATCAACAGCTCCTGGGGATTTGGGGTTGCTCTGGAAAACTCATTTGC
ACCACTGCTGTGCCTTGGAATGCTAGTTGGAGTAATAAATCTCTGGAACAGATTTGGAATCACACGACCT
GGATGGAGTGGGACAGAGAAATTAACAATTACACAAGCTTAATACACTCCTTAATTGAAGAATCGCAAAA
CCAGCAAGAAAAGAATGAACAAGAATTATTGGAATTAGATAAATGGGCAAGTTTGTGGAATTGGTTTAAC
ATAACAAATTGGCTGTGGTATATAAAATTATTCATAATGATAGTAGGAGGCTTGGTAGGTTTAAGAATAG
TTTTTGCTGTACTTTCTATAGTGAATAGAGTTAGGCAGGGATATTCACCATTATCGTTTCAGACCCACCT
CCCAACCCCGAGGGGACCCGACAGGCCCGAAGGAATAGAAGAAGAAGGTGGAGAGAGAGACAGAGACAGA
TCCATTCGATTAGTGAACGGATCGGCACTGCGTGCGCCAATTCTGCAGACAAATGGCAGTATTCATCCAC
AATTTTAAAAGAAAAGGGGGGATTGGGGGGTACAGTGCAGGGGAAAGAATAGTAGACATAATAGCAACAG
ACATACAAACTAAAGAATTACAAAAACAAATTACAAAAATTCAAAATTTTCGGGTTTATTACAGGGACAG
CAGAGATCCAGTTTGGTTAATTAAGGTACCGAGGGCCTATTTCCCATGATTCCTTCATATTTGCATATAC
GATACAAGGCTGTTAGAGAGATAATTAGAATTAATTTGACTGTAAACACAAAGATATTAGTACAAAATAC
GTGACGTAGAAAGTAATAATTTCTTGGGTAGTTTGCAGTTTTAAAATTATGTTTTAAAATGGACTATCAT
ATGCTTACCGTAACTTGAAAGTATTTCGATTTCTTGGCTTTATATATCTTGTGGAAAGGACGAAACACCG
GAGACGCTTTTTTCGTCTCAGTTTGAGAGCTAGAAATAGCAAGTTCAAATAAGGCTAGTCCGTTATCAAC
TTGAAAAAGTGGCACCGAGTCGGTGCTTTTTTGAATTCGCTAGCTAGGTCTTGAAAGGAGTGGGAATTGG
CTCCGGTGCCCGTCAGTGGGCAGAGCGCACATCGCCCACAGTCCCCGAGAAGTTGGGGGGAGGGGTCGGC
AATTGATCCGGTGCCTAGAGAAGGTGGCGCGGGGTAAACTGGGAAAGTGATGTCGTGTACTGGCTCCGCC
TTTTTCCCGAGGGTGGGGGAGAACCGTATATAAGTGCAGTAGTCGCCGTGAACGTTCTTTTTCGCAACGG
GTTTGCCGCCAGAACACAGGACCGGTGCCACCATGGCACCCAAGAAGAAGCGCAAAGTTGGCATCCACGG
CGTGCCTGCTGCCAAGCGCAACTACATCCTGGGCCTGGACATTGGCATCACCTCAGTTGGCTATGGCATC
ATCGACTACGAGACCCGGGACGTCATCGACGCTGGCGTCCGCCTCTTCAAGGAGGCCAACGTCGAGAACA
ACGAGGGCCGGCGGTCCAAGCGCGGGGCCCGCCGGCTCAAGCGCCGCCGCCGCCACCGCATCCAGCGCGT
GAAAAAGTTGCTCTTCGACTACAACTTGCTCACCGACCACTCCGAGCTGTCTGGCATCAACCCGTACGAG
GCCCGGGTCAAGGGCCTCTCGCAAAAGTTGTCCGAGGAGGAGTTCTCTGCTGCCCTGCTGCACCTGGCCA
AGCGCCGCGGGGTCCACAACGTCAACGAAGTTGAGGAGGACACCGGCAACGAACTTTCCACCAAGGAGCA
GATCTCCCGCAACTCCAAGGCCCTGGAGGAGAAGTACGTCGCGGAGCTCCAACTTGAGCGCCTCAAGAAG
GACGGCGAGGTGCGCGGCTCCATCAACCGCTTCAAGACCTCCGACTACGTCAAGGAGGCCAAGCAGCTGC
TCAAGGTCCAGAAGGCCTACCACCAACTTGACCAGTCCTTCATCGACACCTACATCGACCTGCTGGAGAC
CCGCCGCACCTACTACGAGGGGCCTGGCGAGGGCTCTCCCTTCGGCTGGAAGGACATCAAGGAGTGGTAC
GAGATGCTCATGGGCCACTGCACCTACTTCCCGGAGGAGCTGCGCTCGGTCAAGTACGCCTACAACGCCG
ACCTCTACAACGCGCTCAACGACCTCAACAACTTGGTCATCACCCGCGACGAGAACGAAAAGTTGGAGTA
CTACGAAAAGTTCCAGATCATCGAAAACGTCTTCAAGCAGAAGAAGAAGCCAACTTTGAAGCAGATCGCC
AAGGAGATCCTGGTCAACGAGGAGGACATCAAGGGCTACCGGGTCACCTCCACCGGCAAGCCCGAGTTCA
CCAACTTAAAGGTCTACCATGACATCAAGGACATCACCGCCCGCAAGGAGATCATCGAGAACGCGGAGCT
GCTGGACCAGATCGCCAAGATCCTCACCATCTACCAAAGTTCCGAGGACATCCAGGAGGAGCTGACCAAC
TTAAACTCGGAGCTTACCCAGGAGGAGATCGAGCAGATCTCCAACTTAAAGGGCTACACTGGCACCCACA
ACTTGTCCCTCAAGGCCATCAACTTGATCCTGGACGAACTTTGGCATACCAACGACAACCAGATCGCCAT
CTTCAACCGACTAAAGTTGGTGCCCAAGAAAGTTGACCTGTCCCAACAGAAGGAGATCCCAACTACCCTG
GTCGACGACTTCATCCTCTCGCCCGTGGTCAAGCGCAGCTTCATCCAGTCCATCAAGGTCATCAACGCCA
TCATCAAGAAGTACGGCCTGCCCAACGACATCATCATCGAGTTGGCACGCGAGAAGAACTCCAAGGATGC
CCAGAAGATGATCAACGAGATGCAGAAGCGCAACCGCCAGACCAACGAGCGCATCGAGGAGATCATCCGC
ACCACCGGCAAGGAGAACGCCAAGTACCTGATCGAGAAGATAAAGTTGCATGACATGCAGGAGGGCAAGT
GCCTCTACTCCCTGGAGGCCATCCCCCTCGAGGACCTGCTCAACAACCCCTTCAACTACGAAGTTGACCA
CATCATCCCGCGCTCGGTGTCCTTCGACAACAGCTTCAACAACAAGGTCCTGGTCAAGCAGGAGGAGAAC
TCCAAGAAGGGCAACCGGACCCCCTTCCAGTACCTGTCCTCCTCGGACTCCAAGATCTCCTACGAAACTT
TCAAGAAGCACATCCTCAACTTGGCAAAGGGCAAGGGCCGCATCTCCAAGACCAAGAAGGAGTACCTGCT
GGAGGAGCGCGACATCAACCGCTTCTCGGTGCAGAAGGACTTCATCAACCGCAACCTGGTGGACACCCGC
TACGCAACCCGTGGCCTCATGAACCTGCTGCGCAGCTACTTCCGGGTCAACAACTTGGACGTCAAAGTTA
AGTCGATCAACGGTGGCTTCACCAGCTTCCTGCGCCGCAAGTGGAAGTTCAAGAAGGAGCGCAACAAGGG
CTACAAGCACCATGCGGAGGACGCCCTCATCATCGCCAACGCCGACTTCATCTTCAAGGAGTGGAAAAAG
TTGGACAAGGCCAAGAAGGTCATGGAGAACCAGATGTTCGAGGAGAAGCAGGCCGAGTCCATGCCGGAGA
TCGAGACAGAGCAGGAGTACAAGGAGATCTTCATCACGCCGCACCAGATCAAGCACATCAAGGACTTCAA
GGACTACAAGTACTCCCACCGCGTGGACAAGAAGCCCAACCGCGAGCTCATCAACGACACCCTCTACTCC
ACCCGCAAGGACGACAAGGGCAACACCCTCATCGTCAACAACTTAAACGGCCTCTACGACAAGGACAACG
ACAAGTTGAAAAAGTTGATCAACAAGAGCCCCGAAAAGTTGCTCATGTACCACCATGACCCGCAGACGTA
CCAAAAGTTGAAGTTGATCATGGAGCAGTACGGTGACGAGAAGAACCCGCTCTACAAGTACTACGAGGAG
ACCGGCAACTACCTCACCAAGTACTCCAAGAAGGACAACGGCCCGGTCATCAAGAAGATCAAGTACTACG
GCAACAAGTTGAATGCCCACCTGGACATCACCGACGACTACCCCAACTCCCGCAACAAAGTTGTAAAGTT
GTCGCTAAAGCCGTACCGCTTCGACGTCTACCTGGACAACGGCGTCTACAAGTTCGTGACCGTCAAGAAC
CTGGACGTCATCAAGAAGGAGAACTACTACGAGGTCAACTCCAAGTGCTACGAGGAGGCCAAAAAGTTGA
AGAAGATCTCCAACCAGGCCGAGTTCATCGCCAGCTTCTACAACAACGACCTCATCAAGATCAACGGCGA
GCTCTACCGCGTCATCGGGGTCAACAACGACCTGCTGAACCGCATCGAGGTCAACATGATCGACATCACC
TACCGCGAGTACCTCGAGAACATGAACGACAAGCGCCCGCCTCGCATCATCAAGACCATCGCCTCCAAGA
CCCAGTCCATCAAGAAGTACTCCACCGACATCCTTGGCAACTTGTACGAGGTCAAGAGCAAGAAGCACCC
TCAGATCATCAAGAAGGGCAAGCGCCCTGCTGCCACCAAGAAGGCTGGCCAGGCCAAGAAGAAGAAGGGA
TCCGGGGCCACCAACTTTTCCCTGCTGAAGCAGGCTGGCGACGTCGAGGAGAACCCTGGCCCTGGCTCCG
GAACCGAGTACAAGCCAACTGTCCGCTTGGCAACCCGCGACGATGTGCCCAGGGCCGTCCGCACGCTGGC
TGCTGCCTTCGCCGACTACCCAGCCACCCGCCACACCGTGGACCCGGACCGCCACATCGAGCGCGTCACC
GAGCTGCAGGAGCTCTTCCTCACCCGAGTTGGCCTTGACATTGGCAAGGTCTGGGTGGCGGACGACGGTG
CTGCCGTGGCCGTCTGGACCACCCCCGAGTCGGTCGAGGCTGGCGCCGTCTTCGCCGAGATCGGGCCGCG
CATGGCCGAGCTTTCGGGCTCCCGGTTGGCTGCCCAACAGCAGATGGAGGGGCTGTTGGCACCCCACCGC
CCCAAGGAGCCGGCCTGGTTCCTGGCCACAGTTGGTGTCTCTCCCGACCACCAGGGCAAGGGCCTGGGCA
GCGCCGTGGTGCTGCCTGGGGTCGAGGCTGCCGAGCGCGCTGGCGTCCCTGCCTTCCTGGAGACCTCTGC
CCCTCGCAACTTGCCCTTCTACGAGCGCCTGGGCTTCACCGTCACCGCGGACGTCGAGGTGCCCGAGGGG
CCGCGCACCTGGTGCATGACCCGCAAGCCTGGGGCATGAATCTAGAACGCGTTAAGTCGACAATCAACCT
CTGGATTACAAAATTTGTGAAAGATTGACTGGTATTCTTAACTATGTTGCTCCTTTTACGCTATGTGGAT
ACGCTGCTTTAATGCCTTTGTATCATGCTATTGCTTCCCGTATGGCTTTCATTTTCTCCTCCTTGTATAA
ATCCTGGTTGCTGTCTCTTTATGAGGAGTTGTGGCCCGTTGTCAGGCAACGTGGCGTGGTGTGCACTGTG
TTTGCTGACGCAACCCCCACTGGTTGGGGCATTGCCACCACCTGTCAGCTCCTTTCCGGGACTTTCGCTT
TCCCCCTCCCTATTGCCACGGCGGAACTCATCGCCGCCTGCCTTGCCCGCTGCTGGACAGGGGCTCGGCT
GTTGGGCACTGACAATTCCGTGGTGTTGTCGGGGAAATCATCGTCCTTTCCTTGGCTGCTCGCCTGTGTT
GCCACCTGGATTCTGCGCGGGACGTCCTTCTGCTACGTCCCTTCGGCCCTCAATCCAGCGGACCTTCCTT
CCCGCGGCCTGCTGCCGGCTCTGCGGCCTCTTCCGCGTCTTCGCCTTCGCCCTCAGACGAGTCGGATCTC
CCTTTGGGCCGCCTCCCCGCAGCGCTGTCGACTTTAAGACCAATGACTTACAAGGCAGCTGTAGATCTTA
GCCACTTTTTAAAAGAAAAGGGGGGACTGGAAGGGCTAATTCACTCCCAACGAAGACAAGATCTGCTTTT
TGCTTGTACTGGGTCTCTCTGGTTAGACCAGATCTGAGCCTGGGAGCTCTCTGGCTAACTAGGGAACCCA
CTGCTTAAGCCTCAATAAAGCTTGCCTTGAGTGCTTCAAGTAGTGTGTGCCCGTCTGTTGTGTGACTCTG
GTAACTAGAGATCCCTCAGACCCTTTTAGTCAGTGTGGAAAATCTCTAGCAGGGCCCGTTTAAACCCGCT
GATCAGCCTCGACTGTGCCTTCTAGTTGCCAGCCATCTGTTGTTTGCCCCTCCCCCGTGCCTTCCTTGAC
CCTGGAAGGTGCCACTCCCACTGTCCTTTCCTAATAAAATGAGGAAATTGCATCGCATTGTCTGAGTAGG
TGTCATTCTATTCTGGGGGGTGGGGTGGGGCAGGACAGCAAGGGGGAGGATTGGGAAGACAATAGCAGGC
ATGCTGGGGATGCGGTGGGCTCTATGGCTTCTGAGGCGGAAAGAACCAGCTGGGGCTCTAGGGGGTATCC
CC
[124 nt withheld, positions 7773-7896]
C
[91 nt withheld, positions 7898-7988]
A
[49 nt withheld, positions 7990-8038]
CCTTTGACGTTGGAGTCCACGTTCTTT
[37 nt withheld, positions 8066-8102]
ACCCTATCTCGGTCTATTCTTTTGATTTATAAGGGATTTTGCCGATTTCGGCCTATTGGTTAAAAAATGA
GCTGATTTAACAAAAATTTAACGCGAATTAATTCTGTGGAATGTGTGTCAGTTAGGGTGTGGAAAGTCCC
CAGGCTCCCCAGCAGGCAGAAGTATGCAAAGCATGCATCTCAATTAGTCAGCAACCAGGTGTGGAAAGTC
CCCAGGCTCCCCAGCAGGCAGAAGTATGCAAAGCATGCATCTCAATTAGTCAGCAACCATAGTCCCGCCC
CTAACTCCGCCCATCCCGCCCCTAACTCCGCCCAGTTCCGCCCATTCTCCGCCCCATGGCTGACTAATTT
TTTTTATTTATGCAGAGGCCGAGGCCGCCTCTGCCTCTGAGCTATTCCAGAAGTAGTGAGGAGGCTTTTT
TGGAGGCCTAGGCTTTTGCAAAAAGCTCCCGGGAGCTTGTATATCCATTTTCGGATCTGATCAGCACGTG
TTGACAATTAATCATCGGCATAGTATATCGGCATAGTATAATACGACAAGGTGAGGAACTAAACCATGGC
CAAGTTGACCAGTGCCGTTCCGGTGCTCACCGCGCGCGACGTCGCCGGAGCGGTCGAGTTCTGGACCGAC
CGGCTCGGGTTCTCCCGGGACTTCGTGGAGGACGACTTCGCCGGTGTGGTCCGGGACGACGTGACCCTGT
TCATCAGCGCGGTCCAGGACCAGGTGGTGCCGGACAACACCCTGGCCTGGGTGTGGGTGCGCGGCCTGGA
CGAGCTGTACGCCGAGTGGTCGGAGGTCGTGTCCACGAACTTCCGGGACGCCTCCGGGCCGGCCATGACC
GAGATCGGCGAGCAGCCGTGGGGGCGGGAGTTCGCCCTGCGCGACCCGGCCGGCAACTGCGTGCACTTCG
TGGCCGAGGAGCAGGACTGACACGTGCTACGAGATTTCGATTCCACCGCCGCCTTCTATGAAAGGTTGGG
CTTCGGAATCGTTTTCCGGGACGCCGGCTGGATGATCCTCCAGCGCGGGGATCTCATGCTGGAGTTCTTC
GCCCACCCCAACTTGTTTATTGCAGCTTATAATGGTTACAAATAAAGCAATAGCATCACAAATTTCACAA
ATAAAGCATTTTTTTCACTGCATTCTAGTTGTGGTTTGTCCAAACTCATCAATGTATCTTATCATGTCTG
TATACCGTCGACCTCTAGCTAGAGCTTGGCGTAATCATGGTCATAGCTGTTTCCTGTGTGAAATTGTTAT
CCGCTCACAATTCCACACAACATACGAGCCGGAAGCATAAAGTGTAAAGCCTGGGGTGCCTAATGAGTGA
GCTAACTCACATTAATTGCGTTGCGCTCACTGCCCGCTTTCCAGTCGGGAAACCTGTCGTGCCAGCTGCA
TTAATGAATCGGCCAACGCGCGGGGAGAGGCGGTTTGCGTATTGGGCGCTCTTCCGCTTCCTCGCTCACT
GACTCGCTGCGCTCGGTCGTTCGGCTGCGGCGAGCGGTATCAGCTCACTCAAAGGCGGTAATACGGTTAT
CCACAGAATCAGGGGATAACGCAGGAAAGAACATGTGAGCAAAAGGCCAGCAAAAGGCCAGGAACCGTAA
AAAGGCCGCGTTGCTGGCGTTTTTCCATAGGCTCCGCCCCCCTGACGAGCATCACAAAAATCGACGCTCA
AGTCAGAGGTGGCGAAACCCGACAGGACTATAAAGATACCAGGCGTTTCCCCCTGGAAGCTCCCTCGTGC
GCTCTCCTGTTCCGACCCTGCCGCTTACCGGATACCTGTCCGCCTTTCTCCCTTCGGGAAGCGTGGCGCT
TTCTCATAGCTCACGCTGTAGGTATCTCAGTTCGGTGTAGGTCGTTCGCTCCAAGCTGGGCTGTGTGCAC
GAACCCCCCGTTCAGCCCGACCGCTGCGCCTTATCCGGTAACTATCGTCTTGAGTCCAACCCGGTAAGAC
ACGACTTATCGCCACTGGCAGCAGCCACTGGTAACAGGATTAGCAGAGCGAGGTATGTAGGCGGTGCTAC
AGAGTTCTTGAAGTGGTGGCCTAACTACGGCTACACTAGAAGAACAGTATTTGGTATCTGCGCTCTGCTG
AAGCCAGTTACCTTCGGAAAAAGAGTTGGTAGCTCTTGATCCGGCAAACAAACCACCGCTGGTAGCGGTG
GTTTTTTTGTTTGCAAGCAGCAGATTACGCGCAGAAAAAAAGGATCTCAAGAAGATCCTTTGATCTTTTC
TACGGGGTCTGACGCTCAGTGGAACGAAAACTCACGTTAAGGGATTTTGGTCATGAGATTATCAAAAAGG
ATCTTCACCTAGATCCTTTTAAATTAAAAATGAAGTTTTAAATCAATCTAAAGTATATATGAGTAAACTT
GGTCTGACAGTTACCAATGCTTAATCAGTGAGGCACCTATCTCAGCGATCTGTCTATTTCGTTCATCCAT
AGTTGCCTGACTCCCCGTCGTGTAGATAACTACGATACGGGAGGGCTTACCATCTGGCCCCAGTGCTGCA
ATGATACCGCGAGACCCACGCTCACCGGCTCCAGATTTATCAGCAATAAACCAGCCAGCCGGAAGGGCCG
AGCGCAGAAGTGGTCCTGCAACTTTATCCGCCTCCATCCAGTCTATTAATTGTTGCCGGGAAGCTAGAGT
AAGTAGTTCGCCAGTTAATAGTTTGCGCAACGTTGTTGCCATTGCTACAGGCATCGTGGTGTCACGCTCG
TCGTTTGGTATGGCTTCATTCAGCTCCGGTTCCCAACGATCAAGGCGAGTTACATGATCCCCCATGTTGT
GCAAAAAAGCGGTTAGCTCCTTCGGTCCTCCGATCGTTGTCAGAAGTAAGTTGGCCGCAGTGTTATCACT
CATGGTTATGGCAGCACTGCATAATTCTCTTACTGTCATGCCATCCGTAAGATGCTTTTCTGTGACTGGT
GAGTACTCAACCAAGTCATTCTGAGAATAGTGTATGCGGCGACCGAGTTGCTCTTGCCCGGCGTCAATAC
GGGATAATACCGCGCCACATAGCAGAACTTTAAAAGTGCTCATCATTGGAAAACGTTCTTCGGGGCGAAA
ACTCTCAAGGATCTTACCGCTGTTGAGATCCAGTTCGATGTAACCCACTCGTGCACCCAACTGATCTTCA
GCATCTTTTACTTTCACCAGCGTTTCTGGGTGAGCAAAAACAGGAAGGCAAAATGCCGCAAAAAAGGGAA
TAAGGGCGACACGGAAATGTTGAATACTCATACTCTTCCTTTTTCAATATTATTGAAGCATTTATCAGGG
TTATTGTCTCATGAGCGGATACATATTTGAATGTATTTAGAAAAATAAACAAATAGGGGTTCCGCGCACA
TTTCCCCGAAAAGTGCCACCTGACGTCGACGGATCGGGAGATCTCCCGATCCCCTATGGTGCACTCTCAG
TACAATCTGCTCTGATGCCGCATAGTTAAGCCAGTATCTGCTCCCTGCTTGTGTGTTGGAGGTCGCTGAG
TAGTGCGCGAGCAAAATTTAAGCTACAACAAGGCAAGGCTTGACCGACAATTGCATGAAGAATCTGCTTA
GGGTTAGGCGTTTTGCGCTGCTTCGCGATGTACGGGCCAGATATACGCGTTGACATTGATTATTGACTAG
TTATTAATAGTAATCAATTACGGGGTCATTAGTTCATAGCCCATATATGGAGTTCCGCGTTACATAACTT
ACGGTAAATGGCCCGCCTGGCTGACCGCCCAACGACCCCCGCCCATTGACGTCAATAATGACGTATGTTC
CCATAGTAACGCCAATAGGGACTTTCCATTGACGTCAATGGGTGGAGTATTTACGGTAAACTGCCCACTT
GGCAGTACATCAAGTGTATCATATGCCAAGTACGCCCCCTATTGACGTCAATGACGGTAAATGGCCCGCC
TGGCATTATGCCCAGTACATGACCTTATGGGACTTTCCTACTTGGCAGTACATCTACGTATTAGTCATCG
CTATTACCATG
Features (pLannotate 1.2.2; 33 found; start..end, strand, type, name):
      1..200     +  promoter       CMV promoter: human cytomegalovirus (CMV) immediate early promoter
    218..398     +  LTR            5' LTR (truncated): truncated 5' long terminal repeat (LTR) from HIV-1
    445..570     +  misc_feature   HIV-1 Ψ: packaging signal of human immunodeficiency virus type 1
    554..917     +  CDS            HIV-1 gag (fragment): gag protein from human immunodeficiency virus 1; gag
   1063..1296    +  misc_feature   RRE: The Rev response element (RRE) of HIV-1 allows for Rev-dependent mRNA export from the nucleus to the cytoplasm.
   1673..1773    +  CDS            Rev (fragment): human immunodeficiency virus 1 (HIV-1) Rev protein; rev; enhances nuclear export of unspliced and incompletely spliced viral mRNAs
   1823..1940    +  misc_feature   cPPT/CTS: central polypurine tract and central termination sequence of HIV-1
   1991..2231    +  promoter       U6 promoter: RNA polymerase III promoter for human U6 snRNA
   2261..2336    +  misc_RNA       gRNA scaffold: guide RNA scaffold for the Streptococcus pyogenes CRISPR/Cas9 system
   2354..2372    +  CDS            small t antigen (fragment): SV40 (simian virus 40) small t antigen
   2398..2609    +  promoter       EF-1α core promoter: core promoter for human elongation factor EF-1α
   2674..5829    +  CDS            cas9: CAS9_STAAU - Experimental evidence at protein level: Swiss-Prot protein existence level 1. CRISPR (clustered regularly interspaced short palindromic repeat) is an adaptive immune system that provides protection against mobile genetic elements (viruses, transposable elements and conjugative plasmids). CRISPR clusters contain spacers, sequences complementary to antecedent mobile elements, and target invading nucleic acids. CRISPR clusters are transcribed and processed into CRISPR RNA (crRNA). In type II CRISPR systems correct processing of pre-crRNA requires a trans- encoded small RNA (tracrRNA)
   5953..6546    +  CDS            pac: PUAC_STRAD - Protein predicted: Swiss-Prot protein existence level 4. Detoxification of puromycin. From Streptomyces alboniger.
   6572..7160    +  misc_feature   WPRE: woodchuck hepatitis virus posttranscriptional regulatory element
   7174..7236    +  CDS            nef (fragment): NEF_HV1Z2 - Experimental evidence at protein level: Swiss-Prot protein existence level 1. Extracellular Nef protein targets CD4(+) T-lymphocytes for apoptosis by interacting with CXCR4 surface receptors. From Human immunodeficiency virus type 1 group M subtype D (isolate Z2/CDC-Z34) (HIV-1).
   7238..7471    +  LTR            3' LTR (ΔU3): self-inactivating 3' long terminal repeat (LTR) from HIV-1
   7503..7727    +  polyA_signal   bGH poly(A) signal: bovine growth hormone polyadenylation signal
   7731..7752    +  promoter       SV40 promoter (fragment): SV40 enhancer and early promoter
   7773..8201    +  rep_origin     f1 ori (sequence partly withheld): f1 bacteriophage origin of replication; arrow indicates direction of (+) strand synthesis
   8215..8544    +  promoter       SV40 promoter: SV40 enhancer and early promoter
   8592..8639    +  promoter       EM7 promoter: synthetic bacterial promoter&nbsp
   8658..9032    +  CDS            BleoR: antibiotic-binding protein; Sh ble from Streptoalloteichus hindustanus; confers resistance to bleomycin, phleomycin, and Zeocin™
   9042..9167    +  CDS            ble (fragment): BLE_KLEPN - Experimental evidence at protein level: Swiss-Prot protein existence level 1. Binding protein with a strong affinity to the bleomycin family of antibiotics. Binds to CL990; an antimitotic-antibiotic compound. From Klebsiella pneumoniae.
   9162..9283    +  polyA_signal   SV40 poly(A) signal: SV40 polyadenylation signal
   9354..9376    -  protein_bind   lac operator (fragment): The lac repressor binds to the lac operator to inhibit transcription in E. coli. This inhibition can be relieved by adding lactose or isopropyl-β-D-thiogalactopyranoside (IPTG). lac repressor encoded by lacI
   9380..9410    -  promoter       lac promoter: promoter for the E. coli lac operon
   9425..9446    -  protein_bind   CAP binding site: CAP binding activates transcription in the presence of cAMP. E. coli catabolite activator protein
   9459..9551    -  CDS            lacI (fragment): lac repressor; lacI; The lac repressor binds to the lac operator to inhibit transcription in E. coli. This inhibition can be relieved by adding lactose or isopropyl-β-D-thiogalactopyranoside (IPTG).
   9734..10322   -  rep_origin     ori: high-copy-number ColE1/pMB1/pBR322/pUC origin of replication
  10493..11353   -  CDS            AmpR: β-lactamase; bla; confers resistance to ampicillin, carbenicillin, and related antibiotics
  11354..11458   -  promoter       AmpR promoter: bla
  11517..11569   -  misc_feature   bom (fragment): basis of mobility region from pBR322
  11724..12103   +  enhancer       CMV enhancer: human cytomegalovirus immediate early enhancer
