[The description below was written by a language model from this plasmid's Addgene catalogue record and pLannotate feature annotations shown in this document.]
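Description:
pXPR_212 is a third-generation, self-inactivating lentiviral CRISPR vector built on the lentiCRISPRv2 backbone for delivery into mammalian cells. It is propagated in E. coli through a high-copy ColE1/pUC-type origin with ampicillin selection (AmpR), and the backbone also carries an f1 origin and an SV40/EM7-driven bleomycin/Zeocin resistance cassette that lies outside the lentiviral region. The viral genome is transcribed from a CMV enhancer/promoter fused to a truncated HIV-1 5' LTR. It includes the Ψ packaging signal, the RRE for Rev-dependent nuclear export, the cPPT/CTS, a WPRE to boost transcript expression, and a ΔU3 3' LTR followed by a bGH polyadenylation signal.

The payload pairs components from two different Cas9 systems. A human U6 Pol III promoter drives a guide RNA carrying the Streptococcus pyogenes Cas9 scaffold. As deposited, the customizable guide position holds a control guide described as "6T", and the record does not explain that guide further. Downstream, the EF-1α core (EFS) promoter expresses Staphylococcus aureus Cas9, linked through a 2A site to puromycin N-acetyltransferase, so that transduced cells expressing SaurCas9 can be selected with puromycin. Because the nuclease and the guide scaffold come from different species, the S. pyogenes guide would be expected to pair with an SpCas9 supplied separately, and SaurCas9 with its own guide supplied separately, although the record does not spell out this arrangement. The associated publication concerns genetic screens in isogenic mammalian cell lines made without single-cell cloning, which points to use in such orthogonal two-Cas9 screening designs.
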