Addgene plasmid #133457: pXPR_212
Purpose: U6 promoter expresses customizable Spyo-guide; EFS promoter expresses SaurCas9 and 2A site provides puromycin resistance
Depositing lab: John Doench. Depositing organization: Broad Institute. Publication: Genetic screens in isogenic mammalian cell lines without single cell cloning. DeWeirdt PC, Sangree AK, Hanna RE, Sanson KR, Hegde M, Strand C, Persky NS, Doench JG. Nat Commun. 2020 Feb 6;11(1):752. doi: 10.1038/s41467-020-14620-6. PubMed 32029722.
Backbone
  Vector backbone: lentiCRISPRv2
  Vector type: Mammalian Expression, Lentiviral, CRISPR
  Selectable markers: Puromycin
Growth in bacteria
  Bacterial resistance: Ampicillin, 100 μg/mL
  Growth temperature: 30°C
  Growth strain: NEB Stable
  Copy number: Unknown
Gene/Insert
  Gene/Insert name: control guide
  gRNA/shRNA sequence: control guide (6T)
Terms and licenses: Academic/Nonprofit Terms; Industry Terms: Not Available to Industry
How to cite: pXPR_212 was a gift from John Doench (Addgene plasmid # 133457 ; http://n2t.net/addgene:133457 ; RRID:Addgene_133457)
